>Addgene plasmid #92212 | CTL2 | depositor full sequence | sequence record 178603 | CTL2 sequence 6222 bps
TGGCGAATGGG
[124 nt withheld, positions 12-135]
C
[91 nt withheld, positions 137-227]
A
[49 nt withheld, positions 229-277]
CCTTTGACGTTGGAGTCCACGTTCTTT
[37 nt withheld, positions 305-341]
ACCCTATCTCGGTCTATTCTTTTGATTTATAAGGGATTTTGCCGATTTCGGCCTATTGGTTAAAAAATGA
GCTGATTTAACAAAAATTTAACGCGAATTTTAACAAAATATTAACGTTTACAATTTCAGGTGGCACTTTT
CGGGGAAATGTGCGCGGAACCCCTATTTGTTTATTTTTCTAAATACATTCAAATATGTATCCGCTCATGA
GACAATAACCCTGATAAATGCTTCAATAATATTGAAAAAGGAAGAGTATGAGTATTCAACATTTCCGTGT
CGCCCTTATTCCCTTTTTTGCGGCATTTTGCCTTCCTGTTTTTGCTCACCCAGAAACGCTGGTGAAAGTA
AAAGATGCTGAAGATCAGTTGGGTGCACGAGTGGGTTACATCGAACTGGATCTCAACAGCGGTAAGATCC
TTGAGAGTTTTCGCCCCGAAGAACGTTTTCCAATGATGAGCACTTTTAAAGTTCTGCTATGTGGCGCGGT
ATTATCCCGTATTGACGCCGGGCAAGAGCAACTCGGTCGCCGCATACACTATTCTCAGAATGACTTGGTT
GAGTACTCACCAGTCACAGAAAAGCATCTTACGGATGGCATGACAGTAAGAGAATTATGCAGTGCTGCCA
TAACCATGAGTGATAACACTGCGGCCAACTTACTTCTGACAACGATCGGAGGACCGAAGGAGCTAACCGC
TTTTTTGCACAACATGGGGGATCATGTAACTCGCCTTGATCGTTGGGAACCGGAGCTGAATGAAGCCATA
CCAAACGACGAGCGTGACACCACGATGCCTGCAGCAATGGCAACAACGTTGCGCAAACTATTAACTGGCG
AACTACTTACTCTAGCTTCCCGGCAACAATTAATAGACTGGATGGAGGCGGATAAAGTTGCAGGACCACT
TCTGCGCTCGGCCCTTCCGGCTGGCTGGTTTATTGCTGATAAATCTGGAGCCGGTGAGCGTGGGTCTCGC
GGTATCATTGCAGCACTGGGGCCAGATGGTAAGCCCTCCCGTATCGTAGTTATCTACACGACGGGGAGTC
AGGCAACTATGGATGAACGAAATAGACAGATCGCTGAGATAGGTGCCTCACTGATTAAGCATTGGTAACT
GTCAGACCAAGTTTACTCATATATACTTTAGATTGATTTAAAACTTCATTTTTAATTTAAAAGGATCTAG
GTGAAGATCCTTTTTGATAATCTCATGACCAAAATCCCTTAACGTGAGTTTTCGTTCCACTGAGCGTCAG
ACCCCGTAGAAAAGATCAAAGGATCTTCTTGAGATCCTTTTTTTCTGCGCGTAATCTGCTGCTTGCAAAC
AAAAAAACCACCGCTACCAGCGGTGGTTTGTTTGCCGGATCAAGAGCTACCAACTCTTTTTCCGAAGGTA
ACTGGCTTCAGCAGAGCGCAGATACCAAATACTGTCCTTCTAGTGTAGCCGTAGTTAGGCCACCACTTCA
AGAACTCTGTAGCACCGCCTACATACCTCGCTCTGCTAATCCTGTTACCAGTGGCTGCTGCCAGTGGCGA
TAAGTCGTGTCTTACCGGGTTGGACTCAAGACGATAGTTACCGGATAAGGCGCAGCGGTCGGGCTGAACG
GGGGGTTCGTGCACACAGCCCAGCTTGGAGCGAACGACCTACACCGAACTGAGATACCTACAGCGTGAGC
TATGAGAAAGCGCCACGCTTCCCGAAGGGAGAAAGGCGGACAGGTATCCGGTAAGCGGCAGGGTCGGAAC
AGGAGAGCGCACGAGGGAGCTTCCAGGGGGAAACGCCTGGTATCTTTATAGTCCTGTCGGGTTTCGCCAC
CTCTGACTTGAGCGTCGATTTTTGTGATGCTCGTCAGGGGGGCGGAGCCTATGGAAAAACGCCAGCAACG
CGGCCTTTTTACGGTTCCTGGCCTTTTGCTGGCCTTTTGCTCACATGTTCTTTCCTGCGTTATCCCCTGA
TTCTGTGGATAACCGTATTACCGCCTTTGAGTGAGCTGATACCGCTCGCCGCAGCCGAACGACCGAGCGC
AGCGAGTCAGTGAGCGAGGAAGCGGAAGAGCGCCTGATGCGGTATTTTCTCCTTACGCATCTGTGCGGTA
TTTCACACCGCATATATGGTGCACTCTCAGTACAATCTGCTCTGATGCCGCATAGTTAAGCCAGTATACA
CTCCGCTATCGCTACGTGACTGGGTCATGGCTGCGCCCCGACACCCGCCAACACCCGCTGACGCGCCCTG
ACGGGCTTGTCTGCTCCCGGCATCCGCTTACAGACAAGCTGTGACCGTCTCCGGGAGCTGCATGTGTCAG
AGGTTTTCACCGTCATCACCGAAACGCGCGAGGCAGCTGCGGTAAAGCTCATCAGCGTGGTCGTGAAGCG
ATTCACAGATGTCTGCCTGTTCATCCGCGTCCAGCTCGTTGAGTTTCTCCAGAAGCGTTAATGTCTGGCT
TCTGATAAAGCGGGCCATGTTAAGGGCGGTTTTTTCCTGTTTGGTCACTGATGCCTCCGTGTAAGGGGGA
TTTCTGTTCATGGGGGTAATGATACCGATGAAACGAGAGAGGATGCTCACGATACGGGTTACTGATGATG
AACATGCCCGGTTACTGGAACGTTGTGAGGGTAAACAACTGGCGGTATGGATGCGGCGGGACCAGAGAAA
AATCACTCAGGGTCAATGCCAGCGCTTCGTTAATACAGATGTAGGTGTTCCACAGGGTAGCCAGCAGCAT
CCTGCGATGCAGATCCGGAACATAATGGTGCAGGGCGCTGACTTCCGCGTTTCCAGACTTTACGAAACAC
GGAAACCGAAGACCATTCATGTTGTTGCTCAGGTCGCAGACGTTTTGCAGCAGCAGTCGCTTCACGTTCG
CTCGCGTATCGGTGATTCATTCTGCTAACCAGTAAGGCAACCCCGCCAGCCTAGCCGGGTCCTCAACGAC
AGGAGCACGATCATGCGCACCCGTGGGGCCGCCATGCCGGCGATAATGGCCTGCTTCTCGCCGAAACGTT
TGGTGGCGGGACCAGTGACGAAGGCTTGAGCGAGGGCGTGCAAGATTCCGAATACCGCAAGCGACAGGCC
GATCATCGTCGCGCTCCAGCGAAAGCGGTCCTCGCCGAAAATGACCCAGAGCGCTGCCGGCACCTGTCCT
ACGAGTTGCATGATAAAGAAGACAGTCATAAGTGCGGCGACGATAGTCATGCCCCGCGCCCACCGGAAGG
AGCTGACTGGGTTGAAGGCTCTCAAGGGCATCGGTCGAGATCCCGGTGCCTAATGAGTGAGCTAACTTAC
ATTAATTGCGTTGCGCTCACTGCCCGCTTTCCAGTCGGGAAACCTGTCGTGCCAGCTGCATTAATGAATC
GGCCAACGCGCGGGGAGAGGCGGTTTGCGTATTGGGCGCCAGGGTGGTTTTTCTTTTCACCAGTGAGACG
GGCAACAGCTGATTGCCCTTCACCGCCTGGCCCTGAGAGAGTTGCAGCAAGCGGTCCACGCTGGTTTGCC
CCAGCAGGCGAAAATCCTGTTTGATGGTGGTTAACGGCGGGATATAACATGAGCTGTCTTCGGTATCGTC
GTATCCCACTACCGAGATATCCGCACCAACGCGCAGCCCGGACTCGGTAATGGCGCGCATTGCGCCCAGC
GCCATCTGATCGTTGGCAACCAGCATCGCAGTGGGAACGATGCCCTCATTCAGCATTTGCATGGTTTGTT
GAAAACCGGACATGGCACTCCAGTCGCCTTCCCGTTCCGCTATCGGCTGAATTTGATTGCGAGTGAGATA
TTTATGCCAGCCAGCCAGACGCAGACGCGCCGAGACAGAACTTAATGGGCCCGCTAACAGCGCGATTTGC
TGGTGACCCAATGCGACCAGATGCTCCACGCCCAGTCGCGTACCGTCTTCATGGGAGAAAATAATACTGT
TGATGGGTGTCTGGTCAGAGACATCAAGAAATAACGCCGGAACATTAGTGCAGGCAGCTTCCACAGCAAT
GGCATCCTGGTCATCCAGCGGATAGTTAATGATCAGCCCACTGACGCGTTGCGCGAGAAGATTGTGCACC
GCCGCTTTACAGGCTTCGACGCCGCTTCGTTCTACCATCGACACCACCACGCTGGCACCCAGTTGATCGG
CGCGAGATTTAATCGCCGCGACAATTTGCGACGGCGCGTGCAGGGCCAGACTGGAGGTGGCAACGCCAAT
CAGCAACGACTGTTTGCCCGCCAGTTGTTGTGCCACGCGGTTGGGAATGTAATTCAGCTCCGCCATCGCC
GCTTCCACTTTTTCCCGCGTTTTCGCAGAAACGTGGCTGGCCTGGTTCACCACGCGGGAAACGGTCTGAT
AAGAGACACCGGCATACTCTGCGACATCGTATAACGTTACTGGTTTCACATTCACCACCCTGAATTGACT
CTCTTCCGGGCGCTATCATGCCATACCGCGAAAGGTTTTGCGCCATTCGATGGTGTCCGGGATCTCGACG
CTCTCCCTTATGCGACTCCTGCATTAGGAAGCAGCCCAGTAGTAGGTTGAGGCCGTTGAGCACCGCCGCC
GCAAGGAATGGTGCATGCAAGGAGATGGCGCCCAACAGTCCCCCGGCCACGGGGCCTGCCACCATACCCA
CGCCGAAACAAGCGCTCATGAGCCCGAAGTGGCGAGCCCGATCTTCCCCATCGGTGATGTCGGCGATATA
GGCGCCAGCAACCGCACCTGTGGCGCCGGTGATGCCGGCCACGATGCGTCCGGCGTAGAGGATCGAGATC
TCGATCCCGCGAAATTAATACGACTCACTATAGGGGAATTGTGAGCGGATAACAATTCCCCTCTAGAAAT
AATTTTGTTTAACTTTAAGAAGGAGATATACAAGGAGGTATGTCGCTACTCAATCAAATCGGAACTATCA
GTATGCCAGAAAAAGTTACGTTGAGGATTTCGATTGAAGGATATCCACCACTTTACGAGATGGAGGCACA
AGGAAGTAATCACGATAACGCTGAACTTGGAATGATAAAACCTGATCAATTGGCATCTTTGAATCAAGCA
TTGACGGATAGTTACACGACACGAGACACTAATTCTATTTTAAGATCAAGAATGTCTGTATCATATCTGA
AAGGATACACATATGAGGATATTCTGATTGTGCGATTCCGTCCAGAATCTGAAATTTATTGGCCGATTTC
ACAGGATTCGAGAAATGCGATGATCGATAAATTGAGCCGAAACACGTCAGTCAATTTTGAAGTATCTCTG
GAATTCACTCGGCCATATGATCCAAATGAAAACGCTGCTTTAAAACATTCGAAATCGTGGCTTGTTCCAA
TCTCCCTGGATATGACGATTCGAGCAAAAATTCAAAGTGCTCTCCGAGGAGATCCAGGTCATCCGATTCT
CATTCCACAGTCAATTCCTGCGTTTATTCAAGTTCCAAATCAAGGAGAATTGACCCTTCCAACATCAATC
GGAAATACTATTATCAATGACGGAAATCCACGGATTAATACGACCGGGATGGAAAAATCAGACGAAGCTC
GGGCTTGGTTCGACTCGTTAACCTTGAATCTCGAACAAGGAAAATCGCAAAACGAGAAAATGTGGATCGC
CACATCCGAACATCCAGGAGACCAAAATGCGAAACTCTGGATAAAGACTGCAAATACGACGTATTCGGGA
AGGCCGTACCTTCAAGTTGTCGGATTTATTGATAGAGCATTCCCATCACTCGAGCACCACCACCACCACC
ACTGAGATCCGGCTGCTAACAAAGCCCGAAAGGAAGCTGAGTTGGCTGCTGCCACCGCTGAGCAATAACT
AGCATAACCCCTTGGGGCCTCTAAACGGGTCTTGAGGGGTTTTTTGCTGAAAGGAGGAACTATATCCGGA
T
Features (pLannotate 1.2.2; 19 found; start..end, strand, type, name):
     12..467     +  rep_origin     f1 ori (sequence partly withheld): f1 bacteriophage origin of replication; arrow indicates direction of (+) strand synthesis
    494..598     +  promoter       AmpR promoter: bla
    599..1459    +  CDS            AmpR: β-lactamase; bla; confers resistance to ampicillin, carbenicillin, and related antibiotics
   1630..2218    +  rep_origin     ori: high-copy-number ColE1/pMB1/pBR322/pUC origin of replication
   2404..2546    -  misc_feature   bom: basis of mobility region from pBR322
   2648..2839    -  CDS            rop: Rop protein, which maintains plasmids at low copy number; rop
   2856..3236    +  CDS            YPB1_ECOLX: Protein predicted: Swiss-Prot protein existence level 4. From Escherichia coli.
   3308..3599    -  CDS            TcR (fragment): tetracycline efflux protein; tet; confers resistance to tetracycline
   3614..3635    -  protein_bind   CAP binding site: CAP binding activates transcription in the presence of cAMP. E. coli catabolite activator protein
   3648..4730    -  CDS            lacI: lac repressor; lacI; The lac repressor binds to the lac operator to inhibit transcription in E. coli. This inhibition can be relieved by adding lactose or isopropyl-β-D-thiogalactopyranoside (IPTG).
   4731..4808    -  promoter       lacI promoter: lacI
   4816..5095    -  CDS            TcR (fragment): tetracycline efflux protein; tet; confers resistance to tetracycline
   5117..5135    +  promoter       T7 promoter: promoter for bacteriophage T7 RNA polymerase
   5136..5160    +  protein_bind   lac operator: The lac repressor binds to the lac operator to inhibit transcription in E. coli. This inhibition can be relieved by adding lactose or isopropyl-β-D-thiogalactopyranoside (IPTG). lac repressor encoded by lacI
   5175..5197    +  RBS            RBS: efficient ribosome binding site from bacteriophage T7 gene 10 (Olins and Rangwala, 1989)
   5214..6059    +  CDS            pezo-1 (fragment): PIEZ1_CAEEL - Experimental evidence at protein level: Swiss-Prot protein existence level 1. Pore-forming subunit of a mechanosensitive non-specific cation channel (By similarity). Generates currents characterized by a linear current-voltage relationship (By similarity). Plays a role in reproduction by positively regulating inter-tissue signaling to promote oocyte maturation, ovulation and fertilization, and sperm navigation from and to the spermatheca (PubMed:32490809). May play a role in regulating cytosolic and endoplasmic reticulum calcium ion release (PubMed:32490809). From Caenorhabditis
   6066..6083    +  CDS            9xHis (fragment): 9xHis affinity tag
   6093..6142    +  CDS            SET1 (fragment): solubility-enhancement tag derived from T7 phage gene 10B
   6150..6197    +  terminator     T7 terminator: transcription terminator for bacteriophage T7 RNA polymerase
