>Addgene plasmid #92212 | CTL2 | addgene full sequence | sequence record 193330 | Addgene NGS Result
GATTGGCGAATGGG
[124 nt withheld, positions 15-138]
C
[91 nt withheld, positions 140-230]
A
[49 nt withheld, positions 232-280]
CCTTTGACGTTGGAGTCCACGTTCTTT
[37 nt withheld, positions 308-344]
ACCCTATCTCGGTCTATTCTTTTGATTTATAAGGGATTTTGCCGATTTCGGCCTATTGGTTAAAAAATGA
GCTGATTTAACAAAAATTTAACGCGAATTTTAACAAAATATTAACGCTTACAATTTAGGTGGCACTTTTC
GGGGAAATGTGCGCGGAACCCCTATTTGTTTATTTTTCTAAATACATTCAAATATGTATCCGCTCATGAG
ACAATAACCCTGATAAATGCTTCAATAATATTGAAAAAGGAAGAGTATGAGTATTCAACATTTCCGTGTC
GCCCTTATTCCCTTTTTTGCGGCATTTTGCCTTCCTGTTTTTGCTCACCCAGAAACGCTGGTGAAAGTAA
AAGATGCTGAAGATCAGTTGGGTGCACGAGTGGGTTACATCGAACTGGATCTCAACAGCGGTAAGATCCT
TGAGAGTTTTCGCCCCGAAGAACGTTTTCCAATGATGAGCACTTTTAAAGTTCTGCTATGTGGCGCGGTA
TTATCCCGTATTGACGCCGGGCAAGAGCAACTCGGTCGCCGCATACACTATTCTCAGAATGACTTGGTTG
AGTACTCACCAGTCACAGAAAAGCATCTTACGGATGGCATGACAGTAAGAGAATTATGCAGTGCTGCCAT
AACCATGAGTGATAACACTGCGGCCAACTTACTTCTGACAACGATCGGAGGACCGAAGGAGCTAACCGCT
TTTTTGCACAACATGGGGGATCATGTAACTCGCCTTGATCGTTGGGAACCGGAGCTGAATGAAGCCATAC
CAAACGACGAGCGTGACACCACGATGCCTGCAGCAATGGCAACAACGTTGCGCAAACTATTAACTGGCGA
ACTACTTACTCTAGCTTCCCGGCAACAATTAATAGACTGGATGGAGGCGGATAAAGTTGCAGGACCACTT
CTGCGCTCGGCCCTTCCGGCTGGCTGGTTTATTGCTGATAAATCTGGAGCCGGTGAGCGTGGGTCTCGCG
GTATCATTGCAGCACTGGGGCCAGATGGTAAGCCCTCCCGTATCGTAGTTATCTACACGACGGGGAGTCA
GGCAACTATGGATGAACGAAATAGACAGATCGCTGAGATAGGTGCCTCACTGATTAAGCATTGGTAACTG
TCAGACCAAGTTTACTCATATATACTTTAGATTGATTTAAAACTTCATTTTTAATTTAAAAGGATCTAGG
TGAAGATCCTTTTTGATAATCTCATGACCAAAATCCCTTAACGTGAGTTTTCGTTCCACTGAGCGTCAGA
CCCCGTAGAAAAGATCAAAGGATCTTCTTGAGATCCTTTTTTTCTGCGCGTAATCTGCTGCTTGCAAACA
AAAAAACCACCGCTACCAGCGGTGGTTTGTTTGCCGGATCAAGAGCTACCAACTCTTTTTCCGAAGGTAA
CTGGCTTCAGCAGAGCGCAGATACCAAATACTGTCCTTCTAGTGTAGCCGTAGTTAGGCCACCACTTCAA
GAACTCTGTAGCACCGCCTACATACCTCGCTCTGCTAATCCTGTTACCAGTGGCTGCTGCCAGTGGCGAT
AAGTCGTGTCTTACCGGGTTGGACTCAAGACGATAGTTACCGGATAAGGCGCAGCGGTCGGGCTGAACGG
GGGGTTCGTGCACACAGCCCAGCTTGGAGCGAACGACCTACACCGAACTGAGATACCTACAGCGTGAGCT
ATGAGAAAGCGCCACGCTTCCCGAAGGGAGAAAGGCGGACAGGTATCCGGTAAGCGGCAGGGTCGGAACA
GGAGAGCGCACGAGGGAGCTTCCAGGGGGAAACGCCTGGTATCTTTATAGTCCTGTCGGGTTTCGCCACC
TCTGACTTGAGCGTCGATTTTTGTGATGCTCGTCAGGGGGGCGGAGCCTATGGAAAAACGCCAGCAACGC
GGCCTTTTTACGGTTCCTGGCCTTTTGCTGGCCTTTTGCTCACATGTTCTTTCCTGCGTTATCCCCTGAT
TCTGTGGATAACCGTATTACCGCCTTTGAGTGAGCTGATACCGCTCGCCGCAGCCGAACGACCGAGCGCA
GCGAGTCAGTGAGCGAGGAAGCGGAAGAGCGCCTGATGCGGTATTTTCTCCTTACGCATCTGTGCGGTAT
TTCACACCGCAATGGTGCACTCTCAGTACAATCTGCTCTGATGCCGCATAGTTAAGCCAGTATACACTCC
GCTATCGCTACGTGACTGGGTCATGGCTGCGCCCCGACACCCGCCAACACCCGCTGACGCGCCCTGACGG
GCTTGTCTGCTCCCGGCATCCGCTTACAGACAAGCTGTGACCGTCTCCGGGAGCTGCATGTGTCAGAGGT
TTTCACCGTCATCACCGAAACGCGCGAGGCAGCTGCGGTAAAGCTCATCAGCGTGGTCGTGAAGCGATTC
ACAGATGTCTGCCTGTTCATCCGCGTCCAGCTCGTTGAGTTTCTCCAGAAGCGTTAATGTCTGGCTTCTG
ATAAAGCGGGCCATGTTAAGGGCGGTTTTTTCCTGTTTGGTCACTGATGCCTCCGTGTAAGGGGGATTTC
TGTTCATGGGGGTAATGATACCGATGAAACGAGAGAGGATGCTCACGATACGGGTTACTGATGATGAACA
TGCCCGGTTACTGGAACGTTGTGAGGGTAAACAACTGGCGGTATGGATGCGGCGGGACCAGAGAAAAATC
ACTCAGGGTCAATGCCAGCGCTTCGTTAATACAGATGTAGGTGTTCCACAGGGTAGCCAGCAGCATCCTG
CGATGCAGATCCGGAACATAATGGTGCAGGGCGCTGACTTCCGCGTTTCCAGACTTTACGAAACACGGAA
ACCGAAGACCATTCATGTTGTTGCTCAGGTCGCAGACGTTTTGCAGCAGCAGTCGCTTCACGTTCGCTCG
CGTATCGGTGATTCATTCTGCTAACCAGTAAGGCAACCCCGCCAGCCTAGCCGGGTCCTCAACGACAGGA
GCACGATCATGCGCACCCGTGGGGCCGCCATGCCGGCGATAATGGCCTGCTTCTCGCCGAAACGTTTGGT
GGCGGGACCAGTGACGAAGGCTTGAGCGAGGGCGTGCAAGATTCCGAATACCGCAAGCGACAGGCCGATC
ATCGTCGCGCTCCAGCGAAAGCGGTCCTCGCCGAAAATGACCCAGAGCGCTGCCGGCACCTGTCCTACGA
GTTGCATGATAAAGAAGACAGTCATAAGTGCGGCGACGATAGTCATGCCCCGCGCCCACCGGAAGGAGCT
GACTGGGTTGAAGGCTCTCAAGGGCATCGGTCGAGATCCCGGTGCCTAATGAGTGAGCTAACTTACATTA
ATTGCGTTGCGCTCACTGCCCGCTTTCCAGTCGGGAAACCTGTCGTGCCAGCTGCATTAATGAATCGGCC
AACGCGCGGGGAGAGGCGGTTTGCGTATTGGGCGCCAGGGTGGTTTTTCTTTTCACCAGTGAGACGGGCA
ACAGCTGATTGCCCTTCACCGCCTGGCCCTGAGAGAGTTGCAGCAAGCGGTCCACGCTGGTTTGCCCCAG
CAGGCGAAAATCCTGTTTGATGGTGGTTAACGGCGGGATATAACATGAGCTGTCTTCGGTATCGTCGTAT
CCCACTACCGAGATATCCGCACCAACGCGCAGCCCGGACTCGGTAATGGCGCGCATTGCGCCCAGCGCCA
TCTGATCGTTGGCAACCAGCATCGCAGTGGGAACGATGCCCTCATTCAGCATTTGCATGGTTTGTTGAAA
ACCGGACATGGCACTCCAGTCGCCTTCCCGTTCCGCTATCGGCTGAATTTGATTGCGAGTGAGATATTTA
TGCCAGCCAGCCAGACGCAGACGCGCCGAGACAGAACTTAATGGGCCCGCTAACAGCGCGATTTGCTGGT
GACCCAATGCGACCAGATGCTCCACGCCCAGTCGCGTACCGTCTTCATGGGAGAAAATAATACTGTTGAT
GGGTGTCTGGTCAGAGACATCAAGAAATAACGCCGGAACATTAGTGCAGGCAGCTTCCACAGCAATGGCA
TCCTGGTCATCCAGCGGATAGTTAATGATCAGCCCACTGACGCGTTGCGCGAGAAGATTGTGCACCGCCG
CTTTACAGGCTTCGACGCCGCTTCGTTCTACCATCGACACCACCACGCTGGCACCCAGTTGATCGGCGCG
AGATTTAATCGCCGCGACAATTTGCGACGGCGCGTGCAGGGCCAGACTGGAGGTGGCAACGCCAATCAGC
AACGACTGTTTGCCCGCCAGTTGTTGTGCCACGCGGTTGGGAATGTAATTCAGCTCCGCCATCGCCGCTT
CCACTTTTTCCCGCGTTTTCGCAGAAACGTGGCTGGCCTGGTTCACCACGCGGGAAACGGTCTGATAAGA
GACACCGGCATACTCTGCGACATCGTATAACGTTACTGGTTTCACATTCACCACCCTGAATTGACTCTCT
TCCGGGCGCTATCATGCCATACCGCGAAAGGTTTTGCGCCATTCGATGGTGTCCGGGATCTCGACGCTCT
CCCTTATGCGACTCCTGCATTAGGAAGCAGCCCAGTAGTAGGTTGAGGCCGTTGAGCACCGCCGCCGCAA
GGAATGGTGCATGCAAGGAGATGGCGCCCAACAGTCCCCCGGCCACGGGGCCTGCCACCATACCCACGCC
GAAACAAGCGCTCATGAGCCCGAAGTGGCGAGCCCGATCTTCCCCATCGGTGATGTCGGCGATATAGGCG
CCAGCAACCGCACCTGTGGCGCCGGTGATGCCGGCCACGATGCGTCCGGCGTAGAGGATCGAGATCTCGA
TCCCGCGAAATTAATACGACTCACTATAGGGGAATTGTGAGCGGATAACAATTCCCCTCTAGAAATAATT
TTGTTTAACTTTAAGAAGGAGATATACAAGGAGGTATGTCGCTACTCAATCAAATCGGAACTATCAGTAT
GCCAGAAAAAGTTACGTTGAGGATTTCGATTGAAGGATATCCACCACTTTACGAGATGGAGGCACAAGGA
AGTAATCACGATAACGCTGAACTTGGAATGATAAAACCTGATCAATTGGCATCTTTGAATCAAGCATTGA
CGGATAGTTACACGACACGAGACACTAATTCTATTTTAAGATCAAGAATGTCTGTATCATATCTGAAAGG
ATACACATATGAGGATATTCTGATTGTGCGATTCCGTCCAGAATCTGAAATTTATTGGCCGATTTCACAG
GATTCGAGAAATGCGATGATCGATAAATTGAGCCGAAACACGTCAGTCAATTTTGAAGTATCTCTGGAAT
TCACTCGGCCATATGATCCAAATGAAAACGCTGCTTTAAAACATTCGAAATCGTGGCTTGTTCCAATCTC
CCTGGATATGACGATTCGAGCAAAAATTCAAAGTGCTCTCCGAGGAGATCCAGGTCATCCGATTCTCATT
CCACAGTCAATTCCTGCGTTTATTCAAGTTCCAAATCAAGGAGAATTGACCCTTCCAACATCAATCGGAA
ATACTATTATCAATGACGGAAATCCACGGATTAATACGACCGGGATGGAAAAATCAGACGAAGCTCGGGC
TTGGTTCGACTCGTTAACCTTGAATCTCGAACAAGGAAAATCGCAAAACGAGAAAATGTGGATCGCCACA
TCCGAACATCCAGGAGACCAAAATGCGAAACTCTGGATAAAGACTGCAAATACGACGTATTCGGGAAGGC
CGTACCTTCAAGTTGTCGGATTTATTGATAGAGCATTCCCATCACTCGAGCACCACCACCACCACCACTG
AGATCCGGCTGCTAACAAAGCCCGAAAGGAAGCTGAGTTGGCTGCTGCCACCGCTGAGCAATAACTAGCA
TAACCCCTTGGGGCCTCTAAACGGGTCTTGAGGGGTTTTTTGCTGAAAGGAGGAACTATATCCG
Features (pLannotate 1.2.2; 19 found; start..end, strand, type, name):
     15..443     +  rep_origin     f1 ori (sequence partly withheld): f1 bacteriophage origin of replication; arrow indicates direction of (+) strand synthesis
    496..600     +  promoter       AmpR promoter: bla
    601..1461    +  CDS            AmpR: β-lactamase; bla; confers resistance to ampicillin, carbenicillin, and related antibiotics
   1632..2220    +  rep_origin     ori: high-copy-number ColE1/pMB1/pBR322/pUC origin of replication
   2406..2545    -  misc_feature   bom: basis of mobility region from pBR322
   2647..2838    -  CDS            rop: Rop protein, which maintains plasmids at low copy number; rop
   2855..3235    +  CDS            YPB1_ECOLX: Protein predicted: Swiss-Prot protein existence level 4. From Escherichia coli.
   3307..3598    -  CDS            TcR (fragment): tetracycline efflux protein; tet; confers resistance to tetracycline
   3613..3634    -  protein_bind   CAP binding site: CAP binding activates transcription in the presence of cAMP. E. coli catabolite activator protein
   3647..4729    -  CDS            lacI: lac repressor; lacI; The lac repressor binds to the lac operator to inhibit transcription in E. coli. This inhibition can be relieved by adding lactose or isopropyl-β-D-thiogalactopyranoside (IPTG).
   4730..4807    -  promoter       lacI promoter: lacI
   4815..5094    -  CDS            TcR (fragment): tetracycline efflux protein; tet; confers resistance to tetracycline
   5116..5134    +  promoter       T7 promoter: promoter for bacteriophage T7 RNA polymerase
   5135..5159    +  protein_bind   lac operator: The lac repressor binds to the lac operator to inhibit transcription in E. coli. This inhibition can be relieved by adding lactose or isopropyl-β-D-thiogalactopyranoside (IPTG). lac repressor encoded by lacI
   5174..5196    +  RBS            RBS: efficient ribosome binding site from bacteriophage T7 gene 10 (Olins and Rangwala, 1989)
   5213..6058    +  CDS            pezo-1 (fragment): PIEZ1_CAEEL - Experimental evidence at protein level: Swiss-Prot protein existence level 1. Pore-forming subunit of a mechanosensitive non-specific cation channel (By similarity). Generates currents characterized by a linear current-voltage relationship (By similarity). Plays a role in reproduction by positively regulating inter-tissue signaling to promote oocyte maturation, ovulation and fertilization, and sperm navigation from and to the spermatheca (PubMed:32490809). May play a role in regulating cytosolic and endoplasmic reticulum calcium ion release (PubMed:32490809). From Caenorhabditis
   6065..6082    +  CDS            9xHis (fragment): 9xHis affinity tag
   6092..6141    +  CDS            SET1 (fragment): solubility-enhancement tag derived from T7 phage gene 10B
   6149..6196    +  terminator     T7 terminator: transcription terminator for bacteriophage T7 RNA polymerase
