[The description below was written by a language model from this plasmid's Addgene catalogue record and pLannotate feature annotations shown in this document.]
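Description:
CTL2 is a bacterial expression plasmid built on the Novagen pET21b backbone (about 6.2 kb in total) for producing a C-terminal segment of the C. elegans Piezo channel, called C-terminal loop 2 of PIEZO1, in E. coli. It replicates from a pBR322/ColE1-type origin accompanied by the bom region and the rop gene. The catalogue lists it as high copy, although rop normally moderates copy number. Selection is with ampicillin through the β-lactamase gene, and an f1 origin allows single-stranded DNA production. Short tetracycline-resistance fragments flanking the lacI region are non-functional remnants of the pBR322 lineage.

The payload is an approximately 850 bp fragment annotated as pezo-1, the nematode homologue of the pore-forming mechanosensitive cation channel subunit. It was inserted between NdeI (destroyed during cloning) and XhoI sites. Transcription is driven by a T7 promoter followed by a lac operator, and translation starts from the strong T7 gene 10 ribosome binding site. The plasmid-borne lacI gene supplies the repressor, so expression stays off until IPTG is added in a host that provides T7 RNA polymerase. The insert is fused in frame to a C-terminal six-histidine tag for metal-affinity purification. The annotation software labels this tag as a partial 9xHis match. A T7 terminator closes the unit. The small "SET1" hit between the tag and the terminator is probably just backbone sequence derived from T7 gene 10 rather than a functional solubility tag.

The depositor sequence and the repository's sequencing result differ by only a few bases in length and give identical feature maps. The associated publication reports the structure of a conserved Piezo domain with a beta-sandwich fold, which fits use of this plasmid to make recombinant protein for structural and biochemical work.
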