Addgene plasmid #92212: CTL2
Purpose: Expresses C-Terminal segment of C. elegans Piezo1 in E. coli
Depositing lab: Douglas Rees. Depositing organization: California Institute of Technology. Publication: The structure of a conserved piezo channel domain reveals a topologically distinct beta sandwich fold. Kamajaya A, Kaiser JT, Lee J, Reid M, Rees DC. Structure. 2014 Oct 7;22(10):1520-7. doi: 10.1016/j.str.2014.08.009. Epub 2014 Sep 18. PubMed 25242456.
Backbone
  Vector backbone: pET21b
  Backbone manufacturer: Novagen
  Backbone size w/o insert (bp): 5300
  Total vector size (bp): 6222
  Vector type: Bacterial Expression
Growth in bacteria
  Bacterial resistance: Ampicillin, 100 μg/mL
  Growth temperature: 37°C
  Growth strain: DH5alpha
  Copy number: High Copy
Gene/Insert
  Gene/Insert name: CTL2 of PIEZO1 (alt names: C Terminal Loop 2 of PIEZO1; PIEZO1)
  Species: C. elegans (nematode)
  GenBank ID: 392900032
  Promoter: T7 Promoter
  Tag / fusion protein: 6x Histidine Tag (C terminal on insert)
  Cloning method: Restriction Enzyme; 5′ cloning site NdeI (destroyed during cloning); 3′ cloning site XhoI (not destroyed)
  Sequencing primers: 5′ T7 Promotoer; 3′ T7 Terminator
Terms and licenses: Academic/Nonprofit Terms; Industry Terms: Not Available to Industry
How to cite: CTL2 was a gift from Douglas Rees (Addgene plasmid # 92212 ; http://n2t.net/addgene:92212 ; RRID:Addgene_92212)
